>Addgene plasmid #56646 | mPapaya-Vimentin-7 | addgene full sequence | sequence record 226654 | Addgene NGS Result
CGTTACATAACTTACGGTAAATGGCCCGCCTGGCTGACCGCCCAACGACCCCCGCCCATTGACGTCAATA
ATGACGTATGTTCCCATAGTAACGCCAATAGGGACTTTCCATTGACGTCAATGGGTGGAGTATTTACGGT
AAACTGCCCACTTGGCAGTACATCAAGTGTATCATATGCCAAGTACGCCCCCTATTGACGTCAATGACGG
TAAATGGCCCGCCTGGCATTATGCCCAGTACATGACCTTATGGGACTTTCCTACTTGGCAGTACATCTAC
GTATTAGTCATCGCTATTACCATGGTGATGCGGTTTTGGCAGTACATCAATGGGCGTGGATAGCGGTTTG
ACTCACGGGGATTTCCAAGTCTCCACCCCATTGACGTCAATGGGAGTTTGTTTTGGCACCAAAATCAACG
GGACTTTCCAAAATGTCGTAACAACTCCGCCCCATTGACGCAAATGGGCGGTAGGCGTGTACGGTGGGAG
GTCTATATAAGCAGAGCTGGTTTAGTGAACCGTCAGATCCGCTAGCGCTACCGGACTCAGATCTCGAGCT
CAAGCTTCGAATTCCCATGTCCACCAGGTCCGTGTCCTCGTCCTCCTACCGCAGGATGTTCGGCGGCCCG
GGCACCGCGAGCCGGCCGAGCTCCAGCCGGAGCTACGTGACTACGTCCACCCGCACCTACAGCCTGGGCA
GCGCGCTGCGCCCCAGCACCAGCCGCAGCCTCTACGCCTCGTCCCCGGGCGGCGTGTATGCCACGCGCTC
CTCTGCCGTGCGCCTGCGGAGCAGCGTGCCCGGGGTGCGGCTCCTGCAGGACTCGGTGGACTTCTCGCTG
GCCGACGCCATCAACACCGAGTTCAAGAACACCCGCACCAACGAGAAGGTGGAGCTGCAGGAGCTGAATG
ACCGCTTCGCCAACTACATCGACAAGGTGCGCTTCCTGGAGCAGCAGAATAAGATCCTGCTGGCCGAGCT
CGAGCAGCTCAAGGGCCAAGGCAAGTCGCGCCTGGGGGACCTCTACGAGGAGGAGATGCGGGAGCTGCGC
CGGCAGGTGGACCAGCTAACCAACGACAAAGCCCGCGTCGAGGTGGAGCGCGACAACCTGGCCGAGGACA
TCATGCGCCTCCGGGAGAAATTGCAGGAGGAGATGCTTCAGAGAGAGGAAGCCGAAAACACCCTGCAATC
TTTCAGACAGGATGTTGACAATGCGTCTCTGGCACGTCTTGACCTTGAACGCAAAGTGGAATCTTTGCAA
GAAGAGATTGCCTTTTTGAAGAAACTCCACGAAGAGGAAATCCAGGAGCTGCAGGCTCAGATTCAGGAAC
AGCATGTCCAAATCGATGTGGATGTTTCCAAGCCTGACCTCACGGCTGCCCTGCGTGACGTACGTCAGCA
ATATGAAAGTGTGGCTGCCAAGAACCTGCAGGAGGCAGAAGAATGGTACAAATCCAAGTTTGCTGACCTC
TCTGAGGCTGCCAACCGGAACAATGACGCCCTGCGCCAGGCAAAGCAGGAGTCCACTGAGTACCGGAGAC
AGGTGCAGTCCCTCACCTGTGAAGTGGATGCCCTTAAAGGAACCAATGAGTCCCTGGAACGCCAGATGCG
TGAAATGGAAGAGAACTTTGCCGTTGAAGCTGCTAACTACCAAGACACTATTGGCCGCCTGCAGGATGAG
ATTCAGAATATGAAGGAGGAAATGGCTCGTCACCTTCGTGAATACCAAGACCTGCTCAATGTTAAGATGG
CCCTTGACATTGAGATTGCCACCTACAGGAAGCTGCTGGAAGGCGAGGAGAGCAGGATTTCTCTGCCTCT
TCCAAACTTTTCCTCCCTGAACCTGAGGGAAACTAATCTGGATTCACTCCCTCTGGTTGATACCCACTCA
AAAAGGACACTTCTGATTAAGACGGTTGAAACTAGAGATGGACAGGTTATCAACGAAACTTCTCAGCATC
ACGATGACCTTGAAGGGGATCCACCGGTCGCCACCATGGTGAGCAAGGGCGAGGGGCAATCGAAGCATGG
GCTAAAGGAGGAGATGACGGTGAAGTACCACATGGAAGGTTGCGTTAATGGTCACAAATTTGTCATTACT
GGAGAGGGCATTGGAAACCCTTTTAAGGGTAAGCAAACTGCAAATTTGTGTGTGATAGAAGGAGGCCCGC
TGCCGTTCTCGGAGGACATTTTAAGTCCGGGTTTTAAATATGGTGACCGGATTTTCACAGAGTACCCACA
GGATATTGTAGATTACTTCAAGAACTCATGTCCAGCGGGCTATACGTGGGAAAGGAGCTTCCTCTTTGAG
GACGGAGCGGTCTGTCGATGCAACGTGGACATAACAGTCTCTGAAAAGGAGAACTGCATCTATCACAAAA
GTATCTTCAGAGGGGTGAATTTTCCCGCCGACGGCCCCGTAATGAAGAAAATGACCACTAATTGGGAAGC
TAGTACCGAGAAAATTGTGCCTGTTCCAAAGCAAGGGATATTAAAAGGAAAGGTCAAAATGTACCTATTG
CTGAAGGATGGCGGTCGTTATCATTGCCAGTTTGATACGGTATATAAAGCTAAATCAGTGCCCTCCAAGA
TGCCAGAATGGCATTTTATACAGCATAAGCTCCTTAGGGAGGACCGCTCTGATGCTAAAAACCAGAAATG
GCAATTAACAGAACATGCAATCGCAGGCATGGACGAGCTGTACAAGTAAGCGGCCGCGACTCTAGATCAT
AATCAGCCATACCACATTTGTAGAGGTTTTACTTGCTTTAAAAAACCTCCCACACCTCCCCCTGAACCTG
AAACATAAAATGAATGCAATTGTTGTTGTTAACTTGTTTATTGCAGCTTATAATGGTTACAAATAAAGCA
ATAGCATCACAAATTTCACAAATAAAGCATTTTTTTCACTGCATTCTAGTTGTGGTTTGTCCAAACTCAT
CAATGTATCTTAAGGCGTAAATTGTAAGCGTTAATATTTTGTTAAAATTCGCGTTAAATTTTTGTTAAAT
CAGCTCATTTTTTAACCAATAGGCCGAAATCGGCAAAATCCCTTATAAATCAAAAGAATAGACCGAGATA
GGGT
[37 nt withheld, positions 3085-3121]
AAAGAACGTGGACTCCAACGTCAAAGG
[49 nt withheld, positions 3149-3197]
T
[91 nt withheld, positions 3199-3289]
G
[124 nt withheld, positions 3291-3414]
CAGGTGGCACTTTTCGGGGAAATGTGCGCGGAACCCCTATTTGTTTATTTTTCTAAATACATTCAAATAT
GTATCCGCTCATGAGACAATAACCCTGATAAATGCTTCAATAATATTGAAAAAGGAAGAGTCCTGAGGCG
GAAAGAACCAGCTGTGGAATGTGTGTCAGTTAGGGTGTGGAAAGTCCCCAGGCTCCCCAGCAGGCAGAAG
TATGCAAAGCATGCATCTCAATTAGTCAGCAACCAGGTGTGGAAAGTCCCCAGGCTCCCCAGCAGGCAGA
AGTATGCAAAGCATGCATCTCAATTAGTCAGCAACCATAGTCCCGCCCCTAACTCCGCCCATCCCGCCCC
TAACTCCGCCCAGTTCCGCCCATTCTCCGCCCCATGGCTGACTAATTTTTTTTATTTATGCAGAGGCCGA
GGCCGCCTCGGCCTCTGAGCTATTCCAGAAGTAGTGAGGAGGCTTTTTTGGAGGCCTAGGCTTTTGCAAA
GATCGATCAAGAGACAGGATGAGGATCGTTTCGCATGATTGAACAAGATGGATTGCACGCAGGTTCTCCG
GCCGCTTGGGTGGAGAGGCTATTCGGCTATGACTGGGCACAACAGACAATCGGCTGCTCTGATGCCGCCG
TGTTCCGGCTGTCAGCGCAGGGGCGCCCGGTTCTTTTTGTCAAGACCGACCTGTCCGGTGCCCTGAATGA
ACTGCAAGACGAGGCAGCGCGGCTATCGTGGCTGGCCACGACGGGCGTTCCTTGCGCAGCTGTGCTCGAC
GTTGTCACTGAAGCGGGAAGGGACTGGCTGCTATTGGGCGAAGTGCCGGGGCAGGATCTCCTGTCATCTC
ACCTTGCTCCTGCCGAGAAAGTATCCATCATGGCTGATGCAATGCGGCGGCTGCATACGCTTGATCCGGC
TACCTGCCCATTCGACCACCAAGCGAAACATCGCATCGAGCGAGCACGTACTCGGATGGAAGCCGGTCTT
GTCGATCAGGATGATCTGGACGAAGAGCATCAGGGGCTCGCGCCAGCCGAACTGTTCGCCAGGCTCAAGG
CGAGCATGCCCGACGGCGAGGATCTCGTCGTGACCCATGGCGATGCCTGCTTGCCGAATATCATGGTGGA
AAATGGCCGCTTTTCTGGATTCATCGACTGTGGCCGGCTGGGTGTGGCGGACCGCTATCAGGACATAGCG
TTGGCTACCCGTGATATTGCTGAAGAGCTTGGCGGCGAATGGGCTGACCGCTTCCTCGTGCTTTACGGTA
TCGCCGCTCCCGATTCGCAGCGCATCGCCTTCTATCGCCTTCTTGACGAGTTCTTCTGAGCGGGACTCTG
GGGTTCGAAATGACCGACCAAGCGACGCCCAACCTGCCATCACGAGATTTCGATTCCACCGCCGCCTTCT
ATGAAAGGTTGGGCTTCGGAATCGTTTTCCGGGACGCCGGCTGGATGATCCTCCAGCGCGGGGATCTCAT
GCTGGAGTTCTTCGCCCACCCTAGGGGGAGGCTAACTGAAACACGGAAGGAGACAATACCGGAAGGAACC
CGCGCTATGACGGCAATAAAAAGACAGAATAAAACGCACGGTGTTGGGTCGTTTGTTCATAAACGCGGGG
TTCGGTCCCAGGGCTGGCACTCTGTCGATACCCCACCGAGACCCCATTGGGGCCAATACGCCCGCGTTTC
TTCCTTTTCCCCACCCCACCCCCCAAGTTCGGGTGAAGGCCCAGGGCTCGCAGCCAACGTCGGGGCGGCA
GGCCCTGCCATAGCCTCAGGTTACTCATATATACTTTAGATTGATTTAAAACTTCATTTTTAATTTAAAA
GGATCTAGGTGAAGATCCTTTTTGATAATCTCATGACCAAAATCCCTTAACGTGAGTTTTCGTTCCACTG
AGCGTCAGACCCCGTAGAAAAGATCAAAGGATCTTCTTGAGATCCTTTTTTTCTGCGCGTAATCTGCTGC
TTGCAAACAAAAAAACCACCGCTACCAGCGGTGGTTTGTTTGCCGGATCAAGAGCTACCAACTCTTTTTC
CGAAGGTAACTGGCTTCAGCAGAGCGCAGATACCAAATACTGTTCTTCTAGTGTAGCCGTAGTTAGGCCA
CCACTTCAAGAACTCTGTAGCACCGCCTACATACCTCGCTCTGCTAATCCTGTTACCAGTGGCTGCTGCC
AGTGGCGATAAGTCGTGTCTTACCGGGTTGGACTCAAGACGATAGTTACCGGATAAGGCGCAGCGGTCGG
GCTGAACGGGGGGTTCGTGCACACAGCCCAGCTTGGAGCGAACGACCTACACCGAACTGAGATACCTACA
GCGTGAGCTATGAGAAAGCGCCACGCTTCCCGAAGGGAGAAAGGCGGACAGGTATCCGGTAAGCGGCAGG
GTCGGAACAGGAGAGCGCACGAGGGAGCTTCCAGGGGGAAACGCCTGGTATCTTTATAGTCCTGTCGGGT
TTCGCCACCTCTGACTTGAGCGTCGATTTTTGTGATGCTCGTCAGGGGGGCGGAGCCTATGGAAAAACGC
CAGCAACGCGGCCTTTTTACGGTTCCTGGCCTTTTGCTGGCCTTTTGCTCACATGTTCTTTCCTGCGTTA
TCCCCTGATTCTGTGGATAACCGTATTACCGCCATGCATTAGTTATTAATAGTAATCAATTACGGGGTCA
TTAGTTCATAGCCCATATATGGAGTTCCG
Features (pLannotate 1.2.2; 16 found; start..end, strand, type, name):
      1..304     +  enhancer       CMV enhancer: human cytomegalovirus immediate early enhancer
    305..508     +  promoter       CMV promoter: human cytomegalovirus (CMV) immediate early promoter
    531..574     +  misc_feature   MCS (fragment): multiple cloning site
    577..1974    +  CDS            VIM: VIME_HUMAN - Experimental evidence at protein level: Swiss-Prot protein existence level 1. Involved with LARP6 in the stabilization of type I collagen mRNAs for CO1A1 and CO1A2. From Homo sapiens (Human).
   1996..2706    +  CDS            mPapaya0.6: mPapaya0.6 is a fluorescent protein published in 2013, derived from Zoanthus sp.. It is reported to be a monomer.
   2725..2808    +  CDS            large T antigen (fragment): large T antigen from SV40 (simian virus 40)
   2831..2952    +  polyA_signal   SV40 poly(A) signal: SV40 polyadenylation signal
   2986..3414    -  rep_origin     f1 ori (sequence partly withheld): f1 bacteriophage origin of replication; arrow indicates direction of (+) strand synthesis
   3441..3545    +  promoter       AmpR promoter: bla
   3547..3904    +  promoter       SV40 promoter: SV40 enhancer and early promoter
   3939..4733    +  CDS            NeoR/KanR: aminoglycoside phosphotransferase from Tn5; aph(3')-II (or nptII); confers resistance to neomycin, kanamycin, and G418 (Geneticin®)
   4754..4906    +  CDS            ble (fragment): BLE_KLEPN - Experimental evidence at protein level: Swiss-Prot protein existence level 1. Binding protein with a strong affinity to the bleomycin family of antibiotics. Binds to CL990; an antimitotic-antibiotic compound. From Klebsiella pneumoniae.
   4965..5012    +  polyA_signal   HSV TK poly(A) signal: herpes simplex virus thymidine kinase polyadenylation signal (Cole and Stacy, 1985)
   5103..5119    -  polyA_signal   bGH poly(A) signal (fragment): bovine growth hormone polyadenylation signal
   5341..5929    +  rep_origin     ori: high-copy-number ColE1/pMB1/pBR322/pUC origin of replication
   6044..6103    +  enhancer       CMV enhancer (fragment): human cytomegalovirus immediate early enhancer
