[The description below was written by a language model from this plasmid's Addgene catalogue record and pLannotate feature annotations shown in this document.]
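Description:
mPapaya-Vimentin-7 is a mammalian expression plasmid of about 6.1 kb that produces human vimentin (VIM) fused to the yellow fluorescent protein mPapaya, an engineered monomeric protein derived from Zoanthus sp. The fusion is driven by the human cytomegalovirus immediate early enhancer and promoter. In the annotated sequence the vimentin coding region comes first, following a remnant of the multiple cloning site. It is followed after a short gap, presumably a linker, by the fluorescent protein coding sequence, so mPapaya sits at the C-terminus of vimentin. The annotation tool matched the fluorescent protein to the mPapaya0.6 variant, whereas the catalogue entry simply calls it mPapaya. An SV40 polyadenylation signal terminates the transcript. The short SV40 large T antigen fragment annotated just upstream of that signal is most likely incidental SV40 sequence rather than a functional element.

The backbone has the layout of a classic N1-type fluorescent protein vector. A high-copy ColE1/pUC origin supports propagation in E. coli, and an f1 origin is also present. A single NeoR/KanR gene (Tn5 aminoglycoside phosphotransferase) is preceded by both a bacterial bla promoter and the SV40 enhancer and early promoter, and ends with the HSV TK polyadenylation signal. This arrangement gives kanamycin resistance in bacteria and G418 selection in mammalian cells. The small ble and bGH poly(A) fragments appear to be residual or spurious matches.

The construct is intended as a localization marker for intermediate filaments. It allows vimentin networks to be imaged in transfected mammalian cells using the recorded excitation and emission maxima of 530 and 541 nm, and it also demonstrates how mPapaya performs as a fusion tag.
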