Addgene plasmid #56646: mPapaya-Vimentin-7
Purpose: Localization: Intermediate Filaments, Excitation: 530, Emission: 541
Depositing lab: Michael Davidson. Depositing organization: Florida State University, Tallahassee. Publication: An engineered monomeric Zoanthus sp. yellow fluorescent protein. Hoi H, Howe ES, Ding Y, Zhang W, Baird MA, Sell BR, Allen JR, Davidson MW, Campbell RE. Chem Biol. 2013 Oct 24;20(10):1296-304. doi: 10.1016/j.chembiol.2013.08.008. Epub 2013 Oct 3. PubMed 24094838.
Backbone
  Vector backbone: mPapaya
  Backbone size w/o insert (bp): 4750
  Vector type: Mammalian Expression
  Selectable markers: Neomycin (select with G418)
Growth in bacteria
  Bacterial resistance: Kanamycin, 50 μg/mL
  Growth temperature: 37°C
  Growth strain: DH5alpha
  Copy number: High Copy
Gene/Insert
  Gene/Insert name: Vimentin (alt name: NM_003380.3)
  Species: H. sapiens (human)
  Entrez Gene: VIM
  Promoter: CMV
  Tag / fusion protein: mPapaya
  Cloning method: Unknown
  Sequencing primers: 5′ CMV-F; 3′ SV40pA-R
Terms and licenses: Academic/Nonprofit Terms; Industry Terms: Not Available to Industry
Depositor comments: . Excitation = 530; Emission = 541
How to cite: mPapaya-Vimentin-7 was a gift from Michael Davidson (Addgene plasmid # 56646 ; http://n2t.net/addgene:56646 ; RRID:Addgene_56646)
