>Addgene plasmid #56646 | mPapaya-Vimentin-7 | depositor partial sequence | sequence record 87535 | insert sequence
GCTAGCGCTACCGGACTCAGATCTCGAGCTCAAGCTTCGAATTCCCATGTCCACCAGGTCCGTGTCCTCG
TCCTCCTACCGCAGGATGTTCGGCGGCCCGGGCACCGCGAGCCGGCCGAGCTCCAGCCGGAGCTACGTGA
CTACGTCCACCCGCACCTACAGCCTGGGCAGCGCGCTGCGCCCCAGCACCAGCCGCAGCCTCTACGCCTC
GTCCCCGGGCGGCGTGTATGCCACGCGCTCCTCTGCCGTGCGCCTGCGGAGCAGCGTGCCCGGGGTGCGG
CTCCTGCAGGACTCGGTGGACTTCTCGCTGGCCGACGCCATCAACACCGAGTTCAAGAACACCCGCACCA
ACGAGAAGGTGGAGCTGCAGGAGCTGAATGACCGCTTCGCCAACTACATCGACAAGGTGCGCTTCCTGGA
GCAGCAGAATAAGATCCTGCTGGCCGAGCTCGAGCAGCTCAAGGGCCAAGGCAAGTCGCGCCTGGGGGAC
CTCTACGAGGAGGAGATGCGGGAGCTGCGCCGGCAGGTGGACCAGCTAACCAACGACAAAGCCCGCGTCG
AGGTGGAGCGCGACAACCTGGCCGAGGACATCATGCGCCTCCGGGAGAAATTGCAGGAGGAGATGCTTCA
GAGAGAGGAAGCCGAAAACACCCTGCAATCTTTCAGACAGGATGTTGACAATGCGTCTCTGGCACGTCTT
GACCTTGAACGCAAAGTGGAATCTTTGCAAGAAGAGATTGCCTTTTTGAAGAAACTCCACGAAGAGGAAA
TCCAGGAGCTGCAGGCTCAGATTCAGGAACAGCATGTCCAAATCGATGTGGATGTTTCCAAGCCTGACCT
CACGGCTGCCCTGCGTGACGTACGTCAGCAATATGAAAGTGTGGCTGCCAAGAACCTGCAGGAGGCAGAA
GAATGGTACAAATCCAAGTTTGCTGACCTCTCTGAGGCTGCCAACCGGAACAATGACGCCCTGCGCCAGG
CAAAGCAGGAGTCCACTGAGTACCGGAGACAGGTGCAGTCCCTCACCTGTGAAGTGGATGCCCTTAAAGG
AACCAATGAGTCCCTGGAACGCCAGATGCGTGAAATGGAAGAGAACTTTGCCGTTGAAGCTGCTAACTAC
CAAGACACTATTGGCCGCCTGCAGGATGAGATTCAGAATATGAAGGAGGAAATGGCTCGTCACCTTCGTG
AATACCAAGACCTGCTCAATGTTAAGATGGCCCTTGACATTGAGATTGCCACCTACAGGAAGCTGCTGGA
AGGCGAGGAGAGCAGGATTTCTCTGCCTCTTCCAAACTTTTCCTCCCTGAACCTGAGGGAAACTAATCTG
GATTCACTCCCTCTGGTTGATACCCACTCAAAAAGGACACTTCTGATTAAGACGGTTGAAACTAGAGATG
GACAGGTTATCAACGAAACTTCTCAGCATCACGATGACCTTGAAGGGGATCCACCGGTCGCCACCATGGT
GAGCAAGGGCGAGGGGCAATCGAAGCATGGGCTAAAGGAGGAGATGACGGTGAAGTACCACATGGAAGGT
TGCGTTAATGGTCACAAATTTGTCATTACTGGAGAGGGCATTGGAAACCCTTTTAAGGGTAAGCAAACTG
CAAATTTGTGTGTGATAGAAGGAGGCCCGCTGCCGTTCTCGGAGGACATTTTAAGTCCGGGTTTTAAATA
TGGTGACCGGATTTTCACAGAGTACCCACAGGATATTGTAGATTACTTCAAGAACTCATGTCCAGCGGGC
TATACGTGGGAAAGGAGCTTCCTCTTTGAGGACGGAGCGGTCTGTCGATGCAACGTGGACATAACAGTCT
CTGAAAAGGAGAACTGCATCTATCACAAAAGTATCTTCAGAGGGGTGAATTTTCCCGCCGACGGCCCCGT
AATGAAGAAAATGACCACTAATTGGGAAGCTAGTACCGAGAAAATTGTGCCTGTTCCAAAGCAAGGGATA
TTAAAAGGAAAGGTCAAAATGTACCTATTGCTGAAGGATGGCGGTCGTTATCATTGCCAGTTTGATACGG
TATATAAAGCTAAATCAGTGCCCTCCAAGATGCCAGAATGGCATTTTATACAGCATAAGCTCCTTAGGGA
GGACCGCTCTGATGCTAAAAACCAGAAATGGCAATTAACAGAACATGCAATCGCAGGCATGGACGAGCTG
TACAAGTAAGCGGCCGCGACTCTAGATCATAATCAGCCATACCACATT
